>Addgene plasmid #155480 | CPSF5 | addgene full sequence | sequence record 376021 | Addgene NGS Result
GTTGACATTGATTATTGACTAGGCTTTTGCAAAAAGCTTTGCAAAGATGGATAAAGTTTTAAACAGAGAG
GAATCTTTGCAGCTAATGGACCTTCTAGGTCTTGAAAGGAGTGGGAATTGGCTCCGGTGCCCGTCAGTGG
GCAGAGCGCACATCGCCCACAGTCCCCGAGAAGTTGGGGGGAGGGGTCGGCAATTGAACCGGTGCCTAGA
GAAGGTGGCGCGGGGTAAACTGGGAAAGTGATGTCGTGTACTGGCTCCGCCTTTTTCCCGAGGGTGGGGG
AGAACCGTATATAAGTGCAGTAGTCGCCGTGAACGTTCTTTTTCGCAACGGGTTTGCCGCCAGAACACAG
GTAAGTGCCGTGTGTGGTTCCCGCGGGCCTGGCCTCTTTACGGGTTATGGCCCTTGCGTGCCTTGAATTA
CTTCCACCTGGCTGCAGTACGTGATTCTTGATCCCGAGCTTCGGGTTGGAAGTGGGTGGGAGAGTTCGAG
GCCTTGCGCTTAAGGAGCCCCTTCGCCTCGTGCTTGAGTTGAGGCCTGGCCTGGGCGCTGGGGCCGCCGC
GTGCGAATCTGGTGGCACCTTCGCGCCTGTCTCGCTGCTTTCGATAAGTCTCTAGCCATTTAAAATTTTT
GATGACCTGCTGCGACGCTTTTTTTCTGGCAAGATAGTCTTGTAAATGCGGGCCAAGATCTGCACACTGG
TATTTCGGTTTTTGGGGCCGCGGGCGGCGACGGGGCCCGTGCGTCCCAGCGCACATGTTCGGCGAGGCGG
GGCCTGCGAGCGCGGCCACCGAGAATCGGACGGGGGTAGTCTCAAGCTGGCCGGCCTGCTCTGGTGCCTG
GCCTCGCGCCGCCGTGTATCGCCCCGCCCTGGGCGGCAAGGCTGGCCCGGTCGGCACCAGTTGCGTGAGC
GGAAAGATGGCCGCTTCCCGGCCCTGCTGCAGGGAGCTCAAAATGGAGGACGCGGCGCTCGGGAGAGCGG
GCGGGTGAGTCACCCACACAAAGGAAAAGGGCCTTTCCGTCCTCAGCCGTCGCTTCATGTGACTCCACGG
AGTACCGGGCGCCGTCCAGGCACCTCGATTAGTTCTCGAGCTTTTGGAGTACGTCGTCTTTAGGTTGGGG
GGAGGGGTTTTATGCGATGGAGTTTCCCCACACTGAGTGGGTGGAGACTGAAGTTAGGCCAGCTTGGCAC
TTGATGTAATTCTCCTTGGAATTTGCCCTTTTTGAGTTTGGATCTTGGTTCATTCTCAAGCCTCAGACAG
TGGTTCAAAGTTTTTTTCTTCCATTTCAGGTGTCGTGAGGAATTAGCTTGGTACTAATACGACTCACTAT
AGGGAGACCCAAGCTGGCTAGGTAAGCTTGGTACCGAGCTCGGATCCACTAGTCCAGTGTGGTGGAATTC
TGCAGATATCAACAAGTTTGTACAAAAAAGCAGGCTCCACCATGTCTGTGGTACCGCCCAATCGCTCGCA
GACCGGCTGGCCCCGGGGGGTCACTCAGTTCGGCAACAAGTACATCCAGCAGACGAAGCCCCTCACCCTG
GAGCGCACCATCAACCTGTACCCTCTTACCAATTATACTTTTGGTACAAAAGAGCCCCTCTACGAGAAGG
ACAGCTCTGTTGCAGCCAGATTTCAGCGCATGAGGGAAGAATTTGATAAAATTGGAATGAGGAGGACTGT
AGAAGGGGTTCTGATTGTACATGAGCACCGGCTACCCCATGTGTTACTGCTGCAGCTGGGAACAACTTTC
TTCAAACTACCTGGTGGTGAACTTAACCCAGGAGAAGATGAAGTTGAAGGACTAAAACGCTTAATGACAG
AGATACTGGGTCGTCAGGATGGAGTTTTGCAAGACTGGGTCATTGACGATTGCATTGGTAACTGGTGGAG
ACCAAATTTTGAACCTCCTCAGTATCCATATATTCCTGCACATATTACAAAGCCTAAGGAACATAAGAAG
TTGTTTCTGGTTCAGCTTCAAGAAAAAGCCTTGTTTGCAGTCCCTAAAAATTACAAGCTGGTAGCTGCAC
CATTGTTTGAATTGTATGACAATGCACCAGGATATGGACCCATCATTTCTAGTCTCCCTCAGCTGTTGAG
CAGGTTCAATTTTATTTACAACTTGGACCCAGCTTTCTTGTACAAAGTGGTTGATATCCAGCACAGTGGC
GGCCGCTCGAGTCTAGAGGGCCCGCGGTTCGAAACCAGCGGAGGCGGCGGAAGCGGGGGAGGAGGCAGCG
GCGGAGGCGGCAGCGGGGGCGGCGGAAGCGCTACCGGTAAGCCTATCCCTAACCCTCTCCTCGGTCTCGA
TTCTACGCGTACCGGTATGGCTTCTAACTTTACTCAGTTCGTTCTCGTCGACAATGGCGGAACTGGCGAC
GTGACTGTCGCCCCAAGCAACTTCGCTAACGGGGTCGCTGAATGGATCAGCTCTAACTCGCGATCACAGG
CTTACAAAGTAACCTGTAGCGTTCGTCAGAGCTCTGCGCAGAATCGCAAATACACCATCAAAGTCGAGGT
GCCTAAAGTGGCAACCCAGACTGTTGGTGGTGAAGAGCTTCCTGTAGCCGGATGGAGATCTTACTTAAAT
ATGGAACTAACCATTCCAATTTTCGCCACGAATTCCGACTGCGAGCTTATTGTTAAGGCAATGCAAGGTC
TCCTAAAAGATGGAAACCCGATTCCCTCGGCCATCGCGGCCAACTCCGGCATCTACGGAGGTGGAGGTGG
ATCTCGTACGGGTTAGTAATGAGTTTAAACCCGCTGATCAGCCTCGACTGTGCCTTCTAGTTGCCAGCCA
TCTGTTGTTTGCCCCTCCCCCGTGCCTTCCTTGACCCTGGAAGGTGCCACTCCCACTGTCCTTTCCTAAT
AAAATGAGGAAATTGCATCGCATTGTCTGAGTAGGTGTCATTCTATTCTGGGGGGTGGGGTGGGGCAGGA
CAGCAAGGGGGAGGATTGGGAAGACAATAGCAGGCATGCTGGGGATGCGGTGGGCTCTATGGCTTCTGAG
GCGGAAAGAACCAGCTGGGGCTCTAGGGGGTATCCCC
[124 nt withheld, positions 3048-3171]
C
[91 nt withheld, positions 3173-3263]
AGGGTGATGGTTCACGTACCTAGAAGTTCCTATTCCGAAGTTCCTATTCTCTAGAAAGTATAGGAACTTC
CTTGGCCAAAAAGCCTGAACTCACCGCGACGTCTGTCGAGAAGTTTCTGATCGAAAAGTTCGACAGCGTC
TCCGACCTGATGCAGCTCTCGGAGGGCGAAGAATCTCGTGCTTTCAGCTTCGATGTAGGAGGGCGTGGAT
ATGTCCTGCGGGTAAATAGCTGCGCCGATGGTTTCTACAAAGATCGTTATGTTTATCGGCACTTTGCATC
GGCCGCGCTCCCGATTCCGGAAGTGCTTGACATTGGGGAATTCAGCGAGAGCCTGACCTATTGCATCTCC
CGCCGTGCACAGGGTGTCACGTTGCAAGACCTGCCTGAAACCGAACTGCCCGCTGTTCTGCAGCCGGTCG
CGGAGGCCATGGATGCGATCGCTGCGGCCGATCTTAGCCAGACGAGCGGGTTCGGCCCATTCGGACCGCA
AGGAATCGGTCAATACACTACATGGCGTGATTTCATATGCGCGATTGCTGATCCCCATGTGTATCACTGG
CAAACTGTGATGGACGACACCGTCAGTGCGTCCGTCGCGCAGGCTCTCGATGAGCTGATGCTTTGGGCCG
AGGACTGCCCCGAAGTCCGGCACCTCGTGCACGCGGATTTCGGCTCCAACAATGTCCTGACGGACAATGG
CCGCATAACAGCGGTCATTGACTGGAGCGAGGCGATGTTCGGGGATTCCCAATACGAGGTCGCCAACATC
TTCTTCTGGAGGCCGTGGTTGGCTTGTATGGAGCAGCAGACGCGCTACTTCGAGCGGAGGCATCCGGAGC
TTGCAGGATCGCCGCGGCTCCGGGCGTATATGCTCCGCATTGGTCTTGACCAACTCTATCAGAGCTTGGT
TGACGGCAATTTCGATGATGCAGCTTGGGCGCAGGGTCGATGCGACGCAATCGTCCGATCCGGAGCCGGG
ACTGTCGGGCGTACACAAATCGCCCGCAGAAGCGCGGCCGTCTGGACCGATGGCTGTGTAGAAGTACTCG
CCGATAGTGGAAACCGACGCCCCAGCACTCGTCCGAGGGCAAAGGAATAGCACGTACTACGAGATTTCGA
TTCCACCGCCGCCTTCTATGAAAGGTTGGGCTTCGGAATCGTTTTCCGGGACGCCGGCTGGATGATCCTC
CAGCGCGGGGATCTCATGCTGGAGTTCTTCGCCCACCCCAACTTGTTTATTGCAGCTTATAATGGTTACA
AATAAAGCAATAGCATCACAAATTTCACAAATAAAGCATTTTTTTCACTGCATTCTAGTTGTGGTTTGTC
CAAACTCATCAATGTATCTTATCATGTCTGTATACCGTCGACCTCTAGCTAGAGCTTGGCGTAATCATGG
TCATAGCTGTTTCCTGTGTGAAATTGTTATCCGCTCACAATTCCACACAACATACGAGCCGGAAGCATAA
AGTGTAAAGCCTGGGGTGCCTAATGAGTGAGCTAACTCACATTAATTGCGTTGCGCTCACTGCCCGCTTT
CCAGTCGGGAAACCTGTCGTGCCAGCTGCATTAATGAATCGGCCAACGCGCGGGGAGAGGCGGTTTGCGT
ATTGGGCGCTCTTCCGCTTCCTCGCTCACTGACTCGCTGCGCTCGGTCGTTCGGCTGCGGCGAGCGGTAT
CAGCTCACTCAAAGGCGGTAATACGGTTATCCACAGAATCAGGGGATAACGCAGGAAAGAACATGTGAGC
AAAAGGCCAGCAAAAGGCCAGGAACCGTAAAAAGGCCGCGTTGCTGGCGTTTTTCCATAGGCTCCGCCCC
CCTGACGAGCATCACAAAAATCGACGCTCAAGTCAGAGGTGGCGAAACCCGACAGGACTATAAAGATACC
AGGCGTTTCCCCCTGGAAGCTCCCTCGTGCGCTCTCCTGTTCCGACCCTGCCGCTTACCGGATACCTGTC
CGCCTTTCTCCCTTCGGGAAGCGTGGCGCTTTCTCATAGCTCACGCTGTAGGTATCTCAGTTCGGTGTAG
GTCGTTCGCTCCAAGCTGGGCTGTGTGCACGAACCCCCCGTTCAGCCCGACCGCTGCGCCTTATCCGGTA
ACTATCGTCTTGAGTCCAACCCGGTAAGACACGACTTATCGCCACTGGCAGCAGCCACTGGTAACAGGAT
TAGCAGAGCGAGGTATGTAGGCGGTGCTACAGAGTTCTTGAAGTGGTGGCCTAACTACGGCTACACTAGA
AGAACAGTATTTGGTATCTGCGCTCTGCTGAAGCCAGTTACCTTCGGAAAAAGAGTTGGTAGCTCTTGAT
CCGGCAAACAAACCACCGCTGGTAGCGGTGGTTTTTTTGTTTGCAAGCAGCAGATTACGCGCAGAAAAAA
AGGATCTCAAGAAGATCCTTTGATCTTTTCTACGGGGTCTGACGCTCAGTGGAACGAAAACTCACGTTAA
GGGATTTTGGTCATGAGATTATCAAAAAGGATCTTCACCTAGATCCTTTTAAATTAAAAATGAAGTTTTA
AATCAATCTAAAGTATATATGAGTAAACTTGGTCTGACAGTTACCAATGCTTAATCAGTGAGGCACCTAT
CTCAGCGATCTGTCTATTTCGTTCATCCATAGTTGCCTGACTCCCCGTCGTGTAGATAACTACGATACGG
GAGGGCTTACCATCTGGCCCCAGTGCTGCAATGATACCGCGAGACCCACGCTCACCGGCTCCAGATTTAT
CAGCAATAAACCAGCCAGCCGGAAGGGCCGAGCGCAGAAGTGGTCCTGCAACTTTATCCGCCTCCATCCA
GTCTATTAATTGTTGCCGGGAAGCTAGAGTAAGTAGTTCGCCAGTTAATAGTTTGCGCAACGTTGTTGCC
ATTGCTACAGGCATCGTGGTGTCACGCTCGTCGTTTGGTATGGCTTCATTCAGCTCCGGTTCCCAACGAT
CAAGGCGAGTTACATGATCCCCCATGTTGTGCAAAAAAGCGGTTAGCTCCTTCGGTCCTCCGATCGTTGT
CAGAAGTAAGTTGGCCGCAGTGTTATCACTCATGGTTATGGCAGCACTGCATAATTCTCTTACTGTCATG
CCATCCGTAAGATGCTTTTCTGTGACTGGTGAGTACTCAACCAAGTCATTCTGAGAATAGTGTATGCGGC
GACCGAGTTGCTCTTGCCCGGCGTCAATACGGGATAATACCGCGCCACATAGCAGAACTTTAAAAGTGCT
CATCATTGGAAAACGTTCTTCGGGGCGAAAACTCTCAAGGATCTTACCGCTGTTGAGATCCAGTTCGATG
TAACCCACTCGTGCACCCAACTGATCTTCAGCATCTTTTACTTTCACCAGCGTTTCTGGGTGAGCAAAAA
CAGGAAGGCAAAATGCCGCAAAAAAGGGAATAAGGGCGACACGGAAATGTTGAATACTCATACTCTTCCT
TTTTCAATATTATTGAAGCATTTATCAGGGTTATTGTCTCATGAGCGGATACATATTTGAATGTATTTAG
AAAAATAAACAAATAGGGGTTCCGCGCACATTTCCCCGAAAAGTGCCACCTGACGTCGACGGATCGGGAG
ATCTCCCGATCCCCTATGGTGCACTCTCAGTACAATCTGCTCTGATGCCGCATAGTTAAGCCAGTATCTG
CTCCCTGCTTGTGTGTTGGAGGTCGCTGAGTAGTGCGCGAGCAAAATTTAAGCTACAACAAGGCAAGGCT
TGACCGACAATTGCATGAAGAATCTGCTTAGGGTTAGGCGTTTTGCGCTGCTTCGCGATGTACGGGCCAG
ATATACGC
Features (pLannotate 1.2.2; 24 found; start..end, strand, type, name):
      4..22      +  enhancer       CMV enhancer (fragment): human cytomegalovirus immediate early enhancer
     47..113     +  CDS            small t antigen (fragment): SV40 (simian virus 40) small t antigen
    120..1298    +  promoter       EF-1α promoter: strong constitutive promoter for human elongation factor EF-1α
   1315..1333    +  promoter       T7 promoter: promoter for bacteriophage T7 RNA polymerase
   1412..1436    +  protein_bind   attB1: mutant version of attB; recombination site for the Gateway® BP reaction BP Clonase™
   1442..2122    +  CDS            NUDT21: CPSF5_HUMAN - Also known as CFIM25 From Homo sapiens (Human).
   2127..2151    -  protein_bind   attB2: mutant version of attB; recombination site for the Gateway® BP reaction BP Clonase™
   2276..2317    +  CDS            V5 tag: epitope tag from simian virus 5
   2330..2716    +  CDS            MS2: bacteriophage MS2 coat protein binds to a specific stem-loop structure in the viral RNA (Peabody, 1993)
   2778..3002    +  polyA_signal   bGH poly(A) signal: bovine growth hormone polyadenylation signal
   3006..3027    +  promoter       SV40 promoter (fragment): SV40 enhancer and early promoter
   3048..3281    +  rep_origin     f1 ori (fragment) (sequence partly withheld): f1 bacteriophage origin of replication; arrow indicates direction of (+) strand synthesis
   3286..3333    +  protein_bind   FRT: FLP-mediated recombination occurs in the 8-bp core sequence TCTAGAAA (Turan and Bode, 2011). FLP recombinase from the Saccharomyces cerevisiae 2μ plasmid
   3341..4363    +  CDS            HygR: aminoglycoside phosphotransferase from E. coli; aph(4)-Ia; confers resistance to hygromycin
   4373..4498    +  CDS            ble (fragment): BLE_KLEPN - Experimental evidence at protein level: Swiss-Prot protein existence level 1. Binding protein with a strong affinity to the bleomycin family of antibiotics. Binds to CL990; an antimitotic-antibiotic compound. From Klebsiella pneumoniae.
   4493..4614    +  polyA_signal   SV40 poly(A) signal: SV40 polyadenylation signal
   4687..4703    -  protein_bind   lac operator: The lac repressor binds to the lac operator to inhibit transcription in E. coli. This inhibition can be relieved by adding lactose or isopropyl-β-D-thiogalactopyranoside (IPTG). lac repressor encoded by lacI
   4711..4741    -  promoter       lac promoter: promoter for the E. coli lac operon
   4756..4777    -  protein_bind   CAP binding site: CAP binding activates transcription in the presence of cAMP. E. coli catabolite activator protein
   4790..4882    -  CDS            lacI (fragment): lac repressor; lacI; The lac repressor binds to the lac operator to inhibit transcription in E. coli. This inhibition can be relieved by adding lactose or isopropyl-β-D-thiogalactopyranoside (IPTG).
   5065..5653    -  rep_origin     ori: high-copy-number ColE1/pMB1/pBR322/pUC origin of replication
   5824..6684    -  CDS            AmpR: β-lactamase; bla; confers resistance to ampicillin, carbenicillin, and related antibiotics
   6685..6789    -  promoter       AmpR promoter: bla
   6848..6900    -  misc_feature   bom (fragment): basis of mobility region from pBR322
