[The description below was written by a language model from this plasmid's Addgene catalogue record and pLannotate feature annotations shown in this document.]
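Description:
CPSF5 is a mammalian expression plasmid built by Gateway recombination into the E2.pEF5-DEST-FL-V5-MCP destination backbone, carrying the human NUDT21 open reading frame (also known as CPSF5 or CFIM25), recorded as unmutated. It is maintained in E. coli as a high-copy plasmid through a ColE1/pUC-type origin and selected with ampicillin via the β-lactamase gene. The annotated sequence record is 7,051 nt. This is shorter than the listed backbone size, which presumably includes the Gateway cassette that the insert replaces.

The payload is a single expression unit driven by the strong constitutive EF-1α promoter, with a T7 promoter just downstream. The NUDT21 coding sequence sits between attB1 and attB2 sites left by the Gateway reaction. The catalogue describes it as fused at its C terminus to a backbone-encoded V5 epitope tag and the bacteriophage MS2 coat protein (MCP), and both are annotated downstream of attB2. A bGH polyadenylation signal ends the unit. MCP binds MS2 RNA stem-loops, so the fusion can be recruited to a transcript carrying those hairpins, while V5 allows detection of the protein.

Downstream, an FRT site lies directly before a hygromycin resistance gene with an SV40 poly(A) signal, and only a small SV40 promoter fragment is annotated nearby. This layout resembles designs for FLP-mediated genomic integration, where hygromycin resistance is gained on insertion, although the record does not state such a use. Other short annotated fragments (CMV enhancer, small t antigen, ble, lacI, f1 ori) appear to be backbone remnants.

The stated purpose is an RNA-binding protein tethering screen, in which tethered candidates are tested for effects on mRNA stability and translation.
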