Addgene plasmid #155480: CPSF5
Purpose: For use in RBP tethering screen
Depositing lab: Eugene Yeo. Depositing organization: University of California, San Diego (UCSD). Publication: Large-scale tethered function assays identify factors that regulate mRNA stability and translation. Luo EC, Nathanson JL, Tan FE, Schwartz JL, Schmok JC, Shankar A, Markmiller S, Yee BA, Sathe S, Pratt GA, Scaletta DB, Ha Y, Hill DE, Aigner S, Yeo GW. Nat Struct Mol Biol. 2020 Oct;27(10):989-1000. doi: 10.1038/s41594-020-0477-6. Epub 2020 Aug 17. PubMed 32807991.
Backbone
  Vector backbone: E2.pEF5-DEST-FL-V5-MCP
  Backbone size w/o insert (bp): 7357
  Vector type: Mammalian Expression
Growth in bacteria
  Bacterial resistance: Ampicillin, 100 μg/mL
  Growth temperature: 37°C
  Growth strain: DH5alpha
  Copy number: High Copy
Gene/Insert
  Gene/Insert name: CPSF5 (alt name: Accession: BC001403)
  Species: H. sapiens (human)
  Insert size (bp): 684
  Mutation: none
  Entrez Gene: NUDT21 (a.k.a. CFIM25, CPSF5)
  Promoter: EF-1a
  Tag / fusion protein: V5-MCP (C terminal on backbone)
  Cloning method: Gateway Cloning
  Sequencing primers: 5′ TAATACGACTCACTATAGGG; 3′ gctcgagtctagagggc
Resource information
  A portion of this plasmid was derived from a plasmid made by: DNASU Plasmid Repository Center for Personalized Diagnostics Biodesign Institute
Terms and licenses: Academic/Nonprofit Terms; Industry Terms: Not Available to Industry
How to cite: CPSF5 was a gift from Eugene Yeo (Addgene plasmid # 155480 ; http://n2t.net/addgene:155480 ; RRID:Addgene_155480)
