>Addgene plasmid #155480 | CPSF5 | depositor partial sequence | sequence record 300884 | Insert Sequence
ATGTCTGTGGTACCGCCCAATCGCTCGCAGACCGGCTGGCCCCGGGGGGTCACTCAGTTCGGCAACAAGT
ACATCCAGCAGACGAAGCCCCTCACCCTGGAGCGCACCATCAACCTGTACCCTCTTACCAATTATACTTT
TGGTACAAAAGAGCCCCTCTACGAGAAGGACAGCTCTGTTGCAGCCAGATTTCAGCGCATGAGGGAAGAA
TTTGATAAAATTGGAATGAGGAGGACTGTAGAAGGGGTTCTGATTGTACATGAGCACCGGCTACCCCATG
TGTTACTGCTGCAGCTGGGAACAACTTTCTTCAAACTACCTGGTGGTGAACTTAACCCAGGAGAAGATGA
AGTTGAAGGACTAAAACGCTTAATGACAGAGATACTGGGTCGTCAGGATGGAGTTTTGCAAGACTGGGTC
ATTGACGATTGCATTGGTAACTGGTGGAGACCAAATTTTGAACCTCCTCAGTATCCATATATTCCTGCAC
ATATTACAAAGCCTAAGGAACATAAGAAGTTGTTTCTGGTTCAGCTTCAAGAAAAAGCCTTGTTTGCAGT
CCCTAAAAATTACAAGCTGGTAGCTGCACCATTGTTTGAATTGTATGACAATGCACCAGGATATGGACCC
ATCATTTCTAGTCTCCCTCAGCTGTTGAGCAGGTTCAATTTTATTTACAACTGA
